>Addgene plasmid #34548 | KHBD00445 | depositor partial sequence | sequence record 41115 | KHBD00445 sequence 825 bps
ATGCTTAACTACCAGCAGCAATTGCATTCGCTGCCCGTCGGTAATCCGGGAAATTTTTACTACGGACCGA
CGGTTTCCGGCGAGATATACTCATCTCACCAATCGCACAACCTGGAGTCCGAGGACAAGCTGGAGGATCG
GGAAGAAAGTGGCAGGAACCTGGATAAAATTCACAGATTCTCCGTGGACAATATCATGGAAATGAAACAC
GACGCCTATTCCAAGGGAAAAATGGCCATGGAACTCAGTAGCAACTTCGGCCCCACTGGCGCAGGATGCG
GTGGCGCAGATCGGCCAGCTCCCTGCTCCGGAAATCTGCCGGCGGGTGGTGGCCACCACTCGAGGAAGCC
GCGCCGGAATCGCACCACCTTCAGCTCCGCCCAATTGACGGCCTTGGAGAAGGTCTTCGAACGCACTCAC
TATCCGGATGCCTTTGTTCGCGAGGAGCTGGCCACCAAGGTGCATCTGAGCGAGGCCAGAGTTCAGGTCT
GGTTTCAGAATCGGCGTGCGAAATTCCGGCGGAACGAACGGAGCGTGGGCTCCAGGACACTTCTGGATAC
GGCTCCTCAGTTGGTGCCGGCGCCGATTAGCAATAATATGCACAAATATGCCAATATACCACACCCACAC
CCACAGCCGCCACCGCCCCCCGGCGCATACGCCCTCAACTTTGGGCCGCTGGAGCTGCGCTCGTGCCAGA
ACTATACGAACTGCTACGGGGGATTTGGATCGAGTGGTGCCAGCGGCAGTGGCGTCTGCTCCTTCTTTGG
GGCCACCAACTATTGTGTGGCCGCCAATTATGCGAAGAACGCCTATCCGCCGCTG
