>Addgene plasmid #34548 | KHBD00445 | addgene partial sequence | sequence record 42363 | M13-Rev 5'-CAGGAAACAGCTATGACC-3'
AATGATTTTATTTTGACTGATAGTGACCTGTTCGTTGCAACAAATTGATAAGCAATGCTTTCTTATAATG
CCAACTTTGTACAAGAAAGTTGGCAACAGCGGCGGATAGGCGTTCTTCGCATAATTGGCGGCCACACAAT
AGTTGGTGGCCCCAAAGAAGGAGCAGACGCCACTGCCGCTGGCACCACTCGATCCAAATCCCCCGTAGCA
GTTCGTATAGTTCTGGCACGAGCGCAGCTCCAGCGGCCCAAAGTTGAGGGCGTATGCGCCGGGGGGCGGT
GGCGGCTGTGGGTGTGGGTGTGGTATATTGGCATATTTGTGCATATTATTGCTAATCGGCGCCGGCACCA
ACTGAGGAGCCGTATCCAGAAGTGTCCTGGAGCCCACGCTCCGTTCGTTCCGCCGGAATTTCGCACGCCG
ATTCTGAAACCAGACCTGAACTCTGGCCTCGCTCAGATGCACCTTGGTGGCCAGCTCCTCGCGAACAAAG
GCATCCGGATAGTGAGTGCGTTCGAAGACCTTCTCCAAGGCCGTCAATTGGGCGGAGCTGAAGGTGGTGC
GATTCCGGCGCGGCTTCCTCGAGTGGTGGCCACCACCCGCCGGCAGATTTCCGGAGCAGGGAGCTGGCCG
ATCTGCGCCACCGCATCCTGCGCCAGTGGGGCCGAAGTTGCTACTGAGTTCCATGGCCATTTTTCCCTTG
GAATAGGCGTCGTGTTTCAT
