[The description below was written by a language model from this plasmid's Addgene catalogue record.]
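Description:
KHBD00445 is a Gateway clone built in the pDONR221 backbone (Invitrogen) that carries the open reading frame of the Drosophila melanogaster gene CG9876 (FBgn0034821). The insert is recorded as 825 bp, in a backbone of about 2.5 kb once the original donor cassette has been replaced. Although the catalogue lists the vector type as a Gateway donor vector, a pDONR221 derivative that has received an insert by Gateway recombination functions as an entry clone, in which the ORF is expected to be flanked by attL recombination sites. The plasmid is maintained in E. coli as a high-copy plasmid under kanamycin selection. M13 forward and reverse primer sites lie outside the cloning region and are used to sequence the insert.

The plasmid is a shuttle for the coding sequence, not an expression construct. The record lists no promoter, tag or reporter, and pDONR221 is not designed to drive expression of the insert. The depositor notes that ORFs in this collection were cloned open-ended, without a stop codon. After an LR reaction into a suitable destination vector, the CG9876 coding sequence can therefore be read through into a C-terminal fusion partner, and it remains compatible with N-terminal fusions.

The associated publication describes automated screening of protein–DNA interactions at Drosophila regulatory elements. This suggests the clone belongs to a fly ORF resource intended for transfer into assay vectors for such screens. The record does not state the function of CG9876 or name the destination vectors used. No feature table was provided, so the element details given here follow from the named backbone, not from an annotated sequence.
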