Addgene plasmid #34548: KHBD00445
Depositing lab: Bart Deplancke. Depositing organization: Swiss Federal Institute of Technology (EPFL). Publication: Automated protein-DNA interaction screening of Drosophila regulatory elements. Korneel Hens, Jean-Daniel Feuz, Alina Isakova, Antonina Lagovitina, Andreas Massouras, Julien Bryois, Patrick Callaerts, Susan E. Celniker, Bart Deplancke. Nat Methods. 2011 Oct 30;8(12):1065-70. 10.1038/nmeth.1763 PubMed 22037703.
Backbone
  Vector backbone: pDONR221
  Backbone manufacturer: Invitrogen
  Backbone size w/o insert (bp): 2536
  Vector type: Gateway Donor Vector
Growth in bacteria
  Bacterial resistance: Kanamycin, 50 μg/mL
  Growth temperature: 37°C
  Growth strain: DH5alpha
  Copy number: High Copy
Gene/Insert
  Gene/Insert name: CG9876 (alt names: FBgn0034821; CG9876)
  Species: D. melanogaster (fly)
  Insert size (bp): 825
  Entrez Gene: CG9876 (a.k.a. Dmel_CG9876, Dmel\CG9876)
  Cloning method: Gateway Cloning
  Sequencing primers: 5′ M13F; 3′ M13R
Terms and licenses: Academic/Nonprofit Terms; Industry Terms: Not Available to Industry
Depositor comments: Please note that the ORFs in this collection were cloned open-ended (without a stop codon).
How to cite: KHBD00445 was a gift from Bart Deplancke (Addgene plasmid # 34548 ; http://n2t.net/addgene:34548 ; RRID:Addgene_34548)
